Addgene plasmid #54469: YFP(1-158)-beta-2 in pcDNAI/Amp
Purpose: An amino-terminal YFP fragment was fused to Gbeta-2. When co-expressed with a carboxyl-terminal YFP or CFP fragment fused to a Ggamma subunit, a fluorescent signal is produced.
Depositing lab: Catherine Berlot. Depositing organization: Geisinger Health Center. Publication: Visualization of G protein betagamma dimers using bimolecular fluorescence complementation demonstrates roles for both beta and gamma in subcellular targeting. Hynes TR, Tang L, Mervine SM, Sabo JL, Yost EA, Devreotes PN, Berlot CH. J Biol Chem. 2004 Jul 16;279(29):30279-86. Epub 2004 May 10. 10.1074/jbc.M401432200 PubMed 15136579.
Backbone
  Vector backbone: pcDNAI/Amp
  Backbone manufacturer: Invitrogen
  Backbone size w/o insert (bp): 4800
  Total vector size (bp): 6283
  Modifications to backbone: A BglII site was introduced into the polylinker of pcDNAI/Amp 3' to the BamHI site.
  Vector type: Mammalian Expression
Growth in bacteria
  Bacterial resistance: Ampicillin, 100 μg/mL
  Growth temperature: 37°C
  Growth strain: DH10B
  Copy number: High Copy
Gene/Insert
  Gene/Insert name: YFP(1-158)/beta-2 (alt name: guanine nucleotide binding protein (G protein), beta polypeptide 2)
  Species: H. sapiens (human); Aequorea victoria
  Insert size (bp): 1483
  Mutation: YFP (1-158) includes a substitution of Met for Gln-69. Gbeta-2 was amplified via PCR, which added an N-terminal linker sequence (RSIAT), a 5' BamHI site, and a 3' BglII site. Cloning into the BglII site of YFP(1-158) destroyed the BamHI site.
  Entrez Gene: GNB2 (a.k.a. HG2C1, SSS4, SSS4; NEDHYDF)
  Promoter: CMV
  Tag / fusion protein: YFP(1-158) was fused to the amino terminus of Gbeta-2. (N terminal on insert)
  Cloning method: Restriction Enzyme; 5′ cloning site BamHI (not destroyed); 3′ cloning site BglII (not destroyed)
  Sequencing primers: 5′ T7; 3′ SP6
Resource information
  A portion of this plasmid was derived from a plasmid made by: pEYFP purchased from Clontech. beta-2 cDNA obtained from Janet Robishaw (Weis Center for Research, Geisinger Clinic, Danville PA).
Terms and licenses: Academic/Nonprofit Terms; Industry Terms: Not Available to Industry
How to cite: YFP(1-158)-beta-2 in pcDNAI/Amp was a gift from Catherine Berlot (Addgene plasmid # 54469 ; http://n2t.net/addgene:54469 ; RRID:Addgene_54469)
