[The description below was written by a language model from this plasmid's Addgene catalogue record and pLannotate feature annotations shown in this document.]
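Description:
YFP(1-158)-beta-2 in pcDNAI/Amp is a 6.3 kb mammalian expression plasmid built on the Invitrogen pcDNAI/Amp backbone, which was modified by adding a BglII site to the polylinker just 3' of the BamHI site. It is maintained in E. coli at high copy through a ColE1/pUC-type origin and selected with ampicillin via the β-lactamase gene. An f1 origin is also present. There is no mammalian selection marker in the annotation, so the plasmid is suited to transient transfection. An SV40 origin would allow episomal amplification in cells that supply large T antigen.

The payload is a fusion protein driven by the CMV immediate-early enhancer and promoter. An amino-terminal fragment of YFP (residues 1–158, derived from pEYFP and carrying a Gln-69 to Met substitution) is joined through a short RSIAT linker to the amino terminus of human Gβ2 (GNB2). The automated annotation labels the fluorescent protein fragment as a Venus-type BiFC fragment, reflecting sequence similarity. T7 and SP6 promoters flank the insert and serve as sequencing primer sites. Downstream, the SV40 small t intron and SV40 polyadenylation signal provide transcript processing. The T antigen and polyomavirus capsid protein fragments flagged in this region appear to be non-functional remnants of backbone viral sequence rather than expressed genes.

The construct is one half of a bimolecular fluorescence complementation pair. The YFP fragment alone is non-fluorescent, but when it is co-expressed with a carboxyl-terminal YFP or CFP fragment fused to a Gγ subunit, βγ dimer assembly reconstitutes a fluorescent protein. This allows specific G protein βγ combinations and their subcellular targeting to be visualised in living cells.
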