Features (pLannotate 1.2.2; 21 found; start..end, strand, type, name):
      2..570     +  rep_origin     ori: high-copy-number ColE1/pMB1/pBR322/pUC origin of replication
    603..1061    -  rep_origin     f1 ori (sequence partly withheld): f1 bacteriophage origin of replication; arrow indicates direction of (+) strand synthesis
   1049..1170    -  CDS            M13 gene IV (fragment) (sequence partly withheld): pIV; IV; phage assembly
   1272..1376    +  promoter       AmpR promoter: bla
   1377..2237    +  CDS            AmpR: β-lactamase; bla; confers resistance to ampicillin, carbenicillin, and related antibiotics
   2310..2689    +  enhancer       CMV enhancer: human cytomegalovirus immediate early enhancer
   2690..2893    +  promoter       CMV promoter: human cytomegalovirus (CMV) immediate early promoter
   2889..2922    +  LTR            5' LTR (truncated) (fragment): truncated 5' long terminal repeat (LTR) from HIV-1
   2938..2956    +  promoter       T7 promoter: promoter for bacteriophage T7 RNA polymerase
   2994..3468    +  CDS            VN173 (fragment): N-terminal fragment of mVenus for use in bimolecular fluorescence complementation (BiFC) (Kodama and Hu, 2010)
   3483..4502    +  CDS            GNB2: GBB2_HUMAN - Experimental evidence at protein level: Swiss-Prot protein existence level 1. Guanine nucleotide-binding proteins (G proteins) are involved as a modulator or transducer in various transmembrane signaling systems. The beta and gamma chains are required for the GTPase activity, for replacement of GDP by GTP, and for G protein-effector interaction. From Homo sapiens (Human).
   4555..4573    -  promoter       SP6 promoter: promoter for bacteriophage SP6 RNA polymerase
   4581..4655    +  CDS            small t antigen (fragment): SV40 (simian virus 40) small t antigen
   4657..4722    +  intron         small t intron: SV40 (simian virus 40) small t antigen intron
   4852..4872    +  CDS            SV40 NLS: nuclear localization signal of SV40 (simian virus 40) large T antigen
   4879..5013    +  CDS            LT_POVHA (fragment): Protein inferred from homology: Swiss-Prot protein existence level 3. Isoform large T antigen is a key early protein essential for both driving viral replication and inducing cellular transformation. Plays a role in viral genome replication by driving entry of quiescent cells into the cell cycle and by autoregulating the synthesis of viral early mRNA. Displays highly oncogenic activities by corrupting the host cellular checkpoint mechanisms that guard cell division and the transcription, replication, and repair of DNA. Participates in the modulation of cellular gene expression preceeding viral
   5038..5121    +  CDS            large T antigen (fragment): large T antigen from SV40 (simian virus 40)
   5144..5278    +  polyA_signal   SV40 poly(A) signal: SV40 polyadenylation signal
   5279..5647    -  CDS            VP2_POVMA (fragment): Experimental evidence at protein level: Swiss-Prot protein existence level 1. [Isoform VP3]: structural protein that resides within the core of the capsid surrounded by 72 VP1 pentamers. Following virus endocytosis and trafficking to the endoplasmic reticulum, VP2 and VP3 form oligomers and integrate into the endoplasmic reticulum membrane. Heterooligomer VP2-VP3 may create a viroporin for transporting the viral genome across the endoplasmic reticulum membrane to the cytoplasm. Nuclear entry of the viral DNA involves the selective exposure and importin recognition of VP2 or Vp3 nuclear localiz
   6015..6113    -  CDS            VP1_POVMP (fragment): Experimental evidence at protein level: Swiss-Prot protein existence level 1. Forms an icosahedral capsid with a T=7 symmetry and a 40 nm diameter. The capsid is composed of 72 pentamers linked to each other by disulfide bonds and associated with VP2 or VP3 proteins. Interacts with terminal alpha(2,3)-linked sialic acids on the cell surface to provide virion attachment to target cell. This attachment induces virion internalization predominantly through caveolin-mediated endocytosis. Once attached, the virion is internalized by caveolin- mediated endocytosis and traffics to the endoplasmic reti
   6124..6259    +  rep_origin     SV40 ori: SV40 origin of replication
>Addgene plasmid #54469 | YFP(1-158)-beta-2 in pcDNAI/Amp | depositor full sequence | sequence record 114883 | YFP(1-158)-beta-2 in pcDNAI/Amp sequence 6283 bps
GGCGTAATCTGCTGCTTGCAAACAAAAAAACCACCGCTACCAGCGGTGGTTTGTTTGCCGGATCAAGAGC
TACCAACTCTTTTTCCGAAGGTAACTGGCTTCAGCAGAGCGCAGATACCAAATACTGTCCTTCTAGTGTA
GCCGTAGTTAGGCCACCACTTCAAGAACTCTGTAGCACCGCCTACATACCTCGCTCTGCTAATCCTGTTA
CCAGTGGCTGCTGCCAGTGGCGATAAGTCGTGTCTTACCGGGTTGGACTCAAGACGATAGTTACCGGATA
AGGCGCAGCGGTCGGGCTGAACGGGGGGTTCGTGCACACAGCCCAGCTTGGAGCGAACGACCTACACCGA
ACTGAGATACCTACAGCGTGAGCATTGAGAAAGCGCCACGCTTCCCGAAGGGAGAAAGGCGGACAGGTAT
CCGGTAAGCGGCAGGGTCGGAACAGGAGAGCGCACGAGGGAGCTTCCAGGGGGAAACGCCTGGTATCTTT
ATAGTCCTGTCGGGTTTCGCCACCTCTGACTTGAGCGTCGATTTTTGTGATGCTCGTCAGGGGGGCGGAG
CCTATGGAAAAACGCCAGCAACGCAAGCTAGCTTCTAGCTAGAAATTGTAAACGTTAATATTTTGTTAAA
ATTCGCGTTAAATTTTTGTTAAATCAGCTCATTTTTTAACCAATAGGCCGAAATCGGCAAAATCCCTTAT
AAATCAAAAGAATAGCCCGAGATAGGGT
[37 nt withheld, positions 729-765]
AAAGAACGTGGACTCCAACGTCAAAGGGCGAAAAACCGTCTATCAGGGCGATGGCC
[115 nt withheld, positions 822-936]
G
[144 nt withheld, positions 938-1081]
ACCGTATAACGTGCTTTCCTCGTTG
[64 nt withheld, positions 1107-1170]
CTGGATTACCAAAGGGCCTCGTGATACGCCTATTTTTATAGGTTAATGTCATGATAATAATGGTTTCTTA
GACGTCAGGTGGCACTTTTCGGGGAAATGTGCGCGGAACCCCTATTTGTTTATTTTTCTAAATACATTCA
AATATGTATCCGCTCATGAGACAATAACCCTGATAAATGCTTCAATAATATTGAAAAAGGAAGAGTATGA
GTATTCAACATTTCCGTGTCGCCCTTATTCCCTTTTTTGCGGCATTTTGCCTTCCTGTTTTTGCTCACCC
AGAAACGCTGGTGAAAGTAAAAGATGCTGAAGATCAGTTGGGTGCACGAGTGGGTTACATCGAACTGGAT
CTCAACAGCGGTAAGATCCTTGAGAGTTTTCGCCCCGAAGAACGTTTTCCAATGATGAGCACTTTTAAAG
TTCTGCTATGTGGCGCGGTATTATCCCGTGTTGACGCCGGGCAAGAGCAACTCGGTCGCCGCATACACTA
TTCTCAGAATGACTTGGTTGAGTACTCACCAGTCACAGAAAAGCATCTTACGGATGGCATGACAGTAAGA
GAATTATGCAGTGCTGCCATAACCATGAGTGATAACACTGCGGCCAACTTACTTCTGACAACGATCGGAG
GACCGAAGGAGCTAACCGCTTTTTTGCACAACATGGGGGATCATGTAACTCGCCTTGATCGTTGGGAACC
GGAGCTGAATGAAGCCATACCAAACGACGAGCGTGACACCACGATGCCTGCAGCAATGGCAACAACGTTG
CGCAAACTATTAACTGGCGAACTACTTACTCTAGCTTCCCGGCAACAATTAATAGACTGGATGGAGGCGG
ATAAAGTTGCAGGACCACTTCTGCGCTCGGCCCTTCCGGCTGGCTGGTTTATTGCTGATAAATCTGGAGC
CGGTGAGCGTGGGTCTCGCGGTATCATTGCAGCACTGGGGCCAGATGGTAAGCCCTCCCGTATCGTAGTT
ATCTACACGACGGGGAGTCAGGCAACTATGGATGAACGAAATAGACAGATCGCTGAGATAGGTGCCTCAC
TGATTAAGCATTGGTAACTGTCAGACCAAGTTTACTCATATATACTTTAGATTGATTTAAAACTTCATTT
TTAATTTCTCTAGCGCGTTGACATTGATTATTGACTAGTTATTAATAGTAATCAATTACGGGGTCATTAG
TTCATAGCCCATATATGGAGTTCCGCGTTACATAACTTACGGTAAATGGCCCGCCTGGCTGACCGCCCAA
CGACCCCCGCCCATTGACGTCAATAATGACGTATGTTCCCATAGTAACGCCAATAGGGACTTTCCATTGA
CGTCAATGGGTGGACTATTTACGGTAAACTGCCCACTTGGCAGTACATCAAGTGTATCATATGCCAAGTA
CGCCCCCTATTGACGTCAATGACGGTAAATGGCCCGCCTGGCATTATGCCCAGTACATGACCTTATGGGA
CTTTCCTACTTGGCAGTACATCTACGTATTAGTCATCGCTATTACCATGGTGATGCGGTTTTGGCAGTAC
ATCAATGGGCGTGGATAGCGGTTTGACTCACGGGGATTTCCAAGTCTCCACCCCATTGACGTCAATGGGA
GTTTGTTTTGGCACCAAAATCAACGGGACTTTCCAAAATGTCGTAACAACTCCGCCCCATTGACGCAAAT
GGGCGGTAGGCGTGTACGGTGGGAGGTCTATATAAGCAGAGCTCTCTGGCTAACTAGAGAACCCACTGCT
TACTGGCTTATCGAAATTAATACGACTCACTATAGGGAGACCCAAGCTTGGTACCGAGCTCGGATCCGCC
ACCATGGTGAGCAAGGGCGAGGAGCTGTTCACCGGGGTGGTGCCCATCCTGGTCGAGCTGGACGGCGACG
TAAACGGCCACAAGTTCAGCGTGTCCGGCGAGGGCGAGGGCGATGCCACCTACGGCAAGCTGACCCTGAA
GTTCATCTGCACCACCGGCAAGCTGCCCGTGCCCTGGCCCACCCTCGTGACCACCTTCGGCTACGGCCTG
ATGTGCTTCGCCCGCTACCCCGACCACATGAAGCAGCACGACTTCTTCAAGTCCGCCATGCCCGAAGGCT
ACGTCCAGGAGCGCACCATCTTCTTCAAGGACGACGGCAACTACAAGACCCGCGCCGAGGTGAAGTTCGA
GGGCGACACCCTGGTGAACCGCATCGAGCTGAAGGGCATCGACTTCAAGGAGGACGGCAACATCCTGGGG
CACAAGCTGGAGTACAACTACAACAGCCACAACGTCTATATCATGGCCGACAAGCAGAGATCCATCGCAA
CCATGAGTGAGCTGGAGCAACTGAGACAGGAGGCCGAGCAGCTCCGGAACCAGATCCGGGATGCCCGAAA
AGCATGTGGGGACTCAACACTGACCCAGATCACAGCTGGGCTGGACCCAGTGGGGAGAATCCAGATGAGG
ACCCGGAGGACCCTCCGTGGGCACCTGGCAAAGATTTATGCCATGCACTGGGGGACCGACTCAAGGCTGC
TGGTCAGCGCCTCCCAGGATGGGAAGCTCATCATCTGGGACAGCTACACCACCAACAAGGTCCACGCCAT
CCCGCTGCGCTCCTCCTGGGTAATGACCTGTGCCTACGCGCCCTCCGGAAACTTTGTGGCCTGTGGGGGG
TTGGACAACATCTGCTCCATCTACAGCCTCAAGACCCGCGAGGGCAACGTCAGGGTCAGCCGGGAGCTGC
CTGGCCACACTGGGTACCTGTCGTGTTGCCGCTTCCTGGATGACAACCAAATCATCACCAGCTCTGGGGA
TACCACCTGTGCCCTGTGGGACATTGAGACAGGCCAGCAGACAGTGGGTTTTGCTGGACACAGTGGGGAT
GTGATGTCCCTGTCCCTGGCCCCCAATGGCCGCACGTTTGTGTCAGGCGCCTGTGATGCCTCTATCAAGC
TGTGGGACGTGCGGGATTCCATGTGCCGACAGACCTTCATCGGCCATGAATCCGACATCAATGCAGTGGC
TTTCTTCCCCAACGGCTACGCCTTCACCACCGGCTCTGACGACGCCACGTGCCGCCTCTTCGACCTGCGG
GCCGATCAGGAGCTCCTCATGTACTCCCATGACAACATCATCTGTGGCATCACCTCTGTTGCCTTCTCGC
GCAGCGGACGGCTGCTGCTCGCTGGCTACGACGACTTCAACTGCAACATCTGGGATGCCATGAAGGGCGA
CCGTGCAGGAGTCCTCGCTGGCCACGACAACCGCGTGAGCTGCCTCGGGGTCACCGACGATGGCATGGCT
GTGGCCACGGGCTCCTGGGACTCCTTCCTCAAGATTTGGAACTAAAGATCTATCACACTGGCGGCCGCTC
GAGCATGCATCTAGAGGGCCCTATTCTATAGTGTCACCTAAATGCTAGAGGATCTTTGTGAAGGAACCTT
ACTTCTGTGGTGTGACATAATTGGACAAACTACCTACAGAGATTTAAAGCTCTAAGGTAAATATAAAATT
TTTAAGTGTATAATGTGTTAAACTACTGATTCTAATTGTTTGTGTATTTTAGATTCCAACCTATGGAACT
GATGAATGGGAGCAGTGGTGGAATGCCTTTAATGAGGAAAACCTGTTTTGCTCAGAAGAAATGCCATCTA
GTGATGATGAGGCTACTGCTGACTCTCAACATTCTACTCCTCCAAAAAAGAAGAGAAAGGTAGAAGACCC
CAAGGACTTTCCTTCAGAATTGCTAAGTTTTTTGAGTCATGCTGTGTTTAGTAATAGAACTCTTGCTTGC
TTTGCTATTTACACCACAAAGGAAAAAGCTGCACTGCTATACAAGAAAATTATGGAAAAATATTTGATGT
ATAGTGCCTTGACTAGAGATCATAATCAGCCATACCACATTTGTAGAGGTTTTACTTGCTTTAAAAAACC
TCCCACACCTCCCCCTGAACCTGAAACATAAAATGAATGCAATTGTTGTTGTTAACTTGTTTATTGCAGC
TTATAATGGTTACAAATAAAGCAATAGCATCACAAATTTCACAAATAAAGCATTTTTTTCACTGCATTCT
AGTTGTGGTTTGTCCAAACTCATCAATGTATCTTATCATGTCTGGATCATCCCGCCATGGTATCAACGCC
ATATTTCTATTTACAGTAGGGACCTCTTCGTTGTGTAGGTACCGCTGTATTCCTAGGGAAATAGTAGAGG
CACCTTGAACTGTCTGCATCAGCCATATAGCCCCCGCTGTTCGACTTACAAACACAGGCACAGTACTGAC
AAACCCATACACCTCCTCTGAAATACCCATAGTTGCTAGGGCTGTCTCCGAACTCATTACACCCTCCAAA
GTCAGAGCTGTAATTTCGCCATCAAGGGCAGCGAGGGCTTCTCCAGATAAAATAGCTTCTGCCGAGAGTC
CCGTAAGGGTAGACACTTCAGCTAATCCCTCGATGAGGTCTACTAGAATAGTCAGTGCGGCTCCCATTTT
GAAAATTCACTTACTTGATCAGCTTCAGAAGATGGCGGAGGGCCTCCAACACAGTAATTTTCCTCCCGAC
TCTTAAAATAGAAAATGTCAAGTCAGTTAAGCAGGAAGTGGACTAACTGACGCAGCTGGCCGTGCGACAT
CCTCTTTTAATTAGTTGCTAGGCAACGCCCTCCAGAGGGCGTGTGGTTTTGCAAGAGGAAGCAAAAGCCT
CTCCACCCAGGCCTAGAATGTTTCCACCCAATCATTACTATGACAACAGCTGTTTTTTTTAGTATTAAGC
AGAGGCCGGGGACCCCTGGGCCCGCTTACTCTGGAGAAAAAGAAGAGAGGCATTGTAGAGGCTTCCAGAG
GCAACTTGTCAAAACAGGACTGCTTCTATTTCTGTCACACTGTCTGGCCCTGTCACAAGGTCCAGCACCT
CCATACCCCCTTTAATAAGCAGTTTGGGAACGGGTGCGGGTCTTACTCCGCCCATCCCGCCCCTAACTCC
GCCCAGTTCCGCCCATTCTCCGCCCCATGGCTGACTAATTTTTTTTATTTATGCAGAGGCCGAGGCCGCC
TCGGCCTCTGAGCTATTCCAGAAGTAGTGAGGAGGCTTTTTTGGAGGCCTAGGCTTTTGCAAAAAGCTAA
TTC
