>Addgene plasmid #54469 | YFP(1-158)-beta-2 in pcDNAI/Amp | addgene partial sequence | sequence record 118586 | SP6 5'-ATTTAGGTGACACTATAG-3'
GCCAGTGTGATAGATCTTTAGTTCCAAATCTTGAGGAAGGAGTCCCAGGAGCCCGTGGCCACAGCCATGC
CATCGTCGGTGACCCCGAGGCAGCTCACGCGGTTGTCGTGGCCAGCGAGGACTCCTGCACGGTCGCCCTT
CATGGCATCCCAGATGTTGCAGTTGAAGTCGTCGTAGCCAGCGAGCAGCAGCCGTCCGCTGCGCGAGAAG
GCAACAGAGGTGATGCCACAGATGATGTTGTCATGGGAGTACATGAGGAGCTCCTGATCGGCCCGCAGGT
CGAAGAGGCGGCACGTGGCGTCGTCAGAGCCGGTGGTGAAGGCGTAGCCGTTGGGGAAGAAAGCCACTGC
ATTGATGTCGGATTCATGGCCGATGAAGGTCTGTCGGCACATGGAATCCCGCACGTCCCACAGCTTGATA
GAGGCATCACAGGCGCCTGACACAAACGTGCGGCCATTGGGGGCCAGGGACAGGGACATCACATCCCCAC
TGTGTCCAGCAAAACCCACTGTCTGCTGGCCTGTCTCAATGTCCCACAGGGCACAGGTGGTATCCCCAGA
GCTGGTGATGATTTGGTTGTCATCCAGGAAGCGGCAACACGACAGGTACCCAGTGTGGCCAGGCAGCTCC
CGGCTGACCCTGACGTTGCCCTCGCGGGTCTTGAGGCTGTAGATGGAGCAGATGTTGTCCAACCCCCCAC
AGGCCACAAAGTTTCCGGAGGGCGCGTAGGCACAGGTCATTACCCAGGAGGAGCGCAGCGGGATGGCGTG
GACCTTGTTGGTGGTGTAGCTGTCCCAGATGATGAGCTTCCCATCCTGGGAGGCGCTGACCAG
