>Addgene plasmid #54469 | YFP(1-158)-beta-2 in pcDNAI/Amp | addgene partial sequence | sequence record 118587 | CMV-d2eGFP-F 5'-TATATCATGGCCGACAAGC-3'
GAGACAGGAGGCCGAGCAGCTCCGGAACCAGATCCGGGATGCCCGAAAAGCATGTGGGGACTCAACACTG
ACCCAGATCACAGCTGGGCTGGACCCAGTGGGGAGAATCCAGATGAGGACCCGGAGGACCCTCCGTGGGC
ACCTGGCAAAGATTTATGCCATGCACTGGGGGACCGACTCAAGGCTGCTGGTCAGCGCCTCCCAGGATGG
GAAGCTCATCATCTGGGACAGCTACACCACCAACAAGGTCCACGCCATCCCGCTGCGCTCCTCCTGGGTA
ATGACCTGTGCCTACGCGCCCTCCGGAAACTTTGTGGCCTGTGGGGGGTTGGACAACATCTGCTCCATCT
ACAGCCTCAAGACCCGCGAGGGCAACGTCAGGGTCAGCCGGGAGCTGCCTGGCCACACTGGGTACCTGTC
GTGTTGCCGCTTCCTGGATGACAACCAAATCATCACCAGCTCTGGGGATACCACCTGTGCCCTGTGGGAC
ATTGAGACAGGCCAGCAGACAGTGGGTTTTGCTGGACACAGTGGGGATGTGATGTCCCTGTCCCTGGCCC
CCAATGGCCGCACGTTTGTGTCAGGCGCCTGTGATGCCTCTATCAAGCTGTGGGACGTGCGGGATTCCAT
GTGCCGACAGACCTTCATCGGCCATGAATCCGACATCAATGCAGTGGCTTTCTTCCCCAACGGCTACGCC
TTCACCACCGGCTCTGACGACGCCACGTGCCGCCTCTTCGACCTGCGGGCCGATCAGGAGCTCCTCATGT
ACTCCCATGACAAC
